Addgene plasmid #206383: FUW-tetO-hOKMminiSOX
Purpose: Expresses four genes (human OCT4, KLF4, c-MYC and mouse miniSOX) in mammalian cells, for lentivirus generation.
Depositing lab: Ralf Jauch. Depositing organization: University of Hong Kong. Publication: Evaluation of the determinants for improved pluripotency induction and maintenance by engineered SOX17. Hu H, Ho DHH, Tan DS, MacCarthy CM, Yu CH, Weng M, Scholer HR, Jauch R. Nucleic Acids Res. 2023 Aug 23:gkad597. doi: 10.1093/nar/gkad597. PubMed 37607832.
Backbone
  Vector backbone: FUW-tetO
  Vector type: Lentiviral
Growth in bacteria
  Bacterial resistance: Ampicillin, 100 μg/mL
  Growth temperature: 37°C
  Growth strain: NEB Stable
  Copy number: High Copy
Gene/Insert
  Gene/Insert name: OCT4, KLF4, c-MYC, miniSOX (alt name: OCT4-T2A-KLF4-P2A-c-MYC-E2A-miniSOX[mouse])
  Species: H. sapiens (human), M. musculus (mouse)
  Entrez Gene: POU5F1 (a.k.a. OCT3, OCT4, OCT4Borf1, OTF-3, OTF3, OTF4, Oct-3, Oct-4, Oct3/4); KLF4 (a.k.a. EZF, GKLF); MYC (a.k.a. MRTL, MYCC, bHLHe39, c-Myc)
  Cloning method: Gibson Cloning
  Sequencing primers: 5′ n/a
Terms and licenses: Academic/Nonprofit Terms; Industry Terms: Not Available to Industry
How to cite: FUW-tetO-hOKMminiSOX was a gift from Ralf Jauch (Addgene plasmid # 206383 ; http://n2t.net/addgene:206383 ; RRID:Addgene_206383)
