[The description below was written by a language model from this plasmid's Addgene catalogue record and pLannotate feature annotations shown in this document.]
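Description:
FUW-tetO-hOKMminiSOX is a 13.3 kb HIV-1-based lentiviral transfer plasmid built on the FUW-tetO backbone and designed to deliver a doxycycline-inducible, polycistronic reprogramming cassette to mammalian cells. In bacteria it is maintained through a high-copy ColE1/pUC-type origin and selected with ampicillin (AmpR); an f1 origin is also present. The backbone additionally carries an SV40/EM7-driven BleoR cassette with an SV40 poly(A) signal, which lies outside the LTR-flanked region and so would not be transferred with the viral genome.

Viral genomic RNA is transcribed in packaging cells from a CMV enhancer/promoter fused to a truncated 5' LTR. It includes the Ψ packaging signal with a gag fragment, the RRE for Rev-dependent nuclear export, and the cPPT/CTS. It ends in a downstream LTR, also annotated as truncated, followed by a bGH poly(A) signal.

The payload sits between the cPPT and a WPRE, which enhances transcript expression. A tetracycline response element with seven tetO copies is joined to a minimal CMV promoter, so expression requires a tetracycline-controlled transactivator that this plasmid does not encode. This promoter drives a single open reading frame, human OCT4 (POU5F1)-T2A-KLF4-P2A-c-MYC-E2A-miniSOX. The 2A peptides allow the four proteins to be produced separately from one transcript. The miniSOX component is annotated as a fragment of mouse Sox17, consistent with the associated work on engineered SOX17 variants, where it occupies the SOX position of the classic four-factor set. The record supports its use for producing lentivirus to study induction and maintenance of pluripotency.
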