Features (pLannotate 1.2.2; 35 found; start..end, strand, type, name):
      7..386     +  enhancer       CMV enhancer: human cytomegalovirus immediate early enhancer
    387..586     +  promoter       CMV promoter: human cytomegalovirus (CMV) immediate early promoter
    604..784     +  LTR            5' LTR (truncated): truncated 5' long terminal repeat (LTR) from HIV-1
    831..956     +  misc_feature   HIV-1 Ψ: packaging signal of human immunodeficiency virus type 1
    940..1303    +  CDS            HIV-1 gag (fragment): gag protein from human immunodeficiency virus 1; gag
   1449..1682    +  misc_feature   RRE: The Rev response element (RRE) of HIV-1 allows for Rev-dependent mRNA export from the nucleus to the cytoplasm.
   2059..2159    +  CDS            Rev (fragment): human immunodeficiency virus 1 (HIV-1) Rev protein; rev; enhances nuclear export of unspliced and incompletely spliced viral mRNAs
   2209..2326    +  misc_feature   cPPT/CTS: central polypurine tract and central termination sequence of HIV-1
   2383..2653    +  protein_bind   tetracycline response element: contains seven copies of the tetracycline operator tetO tetracycline repressor TetR
   2664..2681    +  misc_feature   MCS (fragment): pUC18/19 multiple cloning site
   2686..2724    +  promoter       minimal CMV promoter: human cytomegalovirus (CMV) immediate early promoter
   2822..2853    +  promoter       hPGK promoter (fragment): human phosphoglycerate kinase 1 promoter
   2868..3947    +  CDS            POU5F1: PO5F1_HUMAN - Also known as OCT3, OCT4, OTF3. Experimental evidence at protein level: Swiss-Prot protein existence level 1. Transcription factor that binds to the octamer motif (5'- ATTTGCAT-3'). Forms a trimeric complex with SOX2 or SOX15 on DNA and controls the expression of a number of genes involved in embryonic development such as YES1, FGF4, UTF1 and ZFP206. Critical for early embryogenesis and for embryonic stem cell pluripotency. From Homo sapiens (Human).
   4011..5375    +  CDS            KLF4 (fragment): KLF4_HUMAN - Also known as EZF, GKLF. Experimental evidence at protein level: Swiss-Prot protein existence level 1. Transcription factor; can act both as activator and as repressor. Binds the 5'-CACCC-3' core sequence. Binds to the promoter region of its own gene and can activate its own transcription. Regulates the expression of key transcription factors during embryonic development. Plays an important role in maintaining embryonic stem cells, and in preventing their differentiation. Required for establishing the barrier function of the skin and for postnatal maturation and maintenance of the
   5487..6803    +  CDS            MYC: MYC_HUMAN - Also known as BHLHE39. Experimental evidence at protein level: Swiss-Prot protein existence level 1. Transcription factor that binds DNA in a non-specific manner, yet also specifically recognizes the core sequence 5'-CAC[GA]TG-3'. Activates the transcription of growth-related genes. Binds to the VEGFA promoter, promoting VEGFA production and subsequent sprouting angiogenesis (PubMed:24940000). Regulator of somatic reprogramming, controls self-renewal of embryonic stem cells. Functions with TAF6L to activate target gene expression through RNA polymerase II pause release (By similari
   6876..7778    +  CDS            Sox17 (fragment): SOX17_MOUSE - Also known as Sox-17. Experimental evidence at protein level: Swiss-Prot protein existence level 1. [Isoform 2]: Has no DNA-binding activity, and does not function as transcriptional activator. From Mus musculus (Mouse).
   7787..8375    +  misc_feature   WPRE: woodchuck hepatitis virus posttranscriptional regulatory element
   8312..8893    +  CDS            nef (fragment): NEF_HV1H2 - Experimental evidence at protein level: Swiss-Prot protein existence level 1. Extracellular Nef protein targets CD4(+) T-lymphocytes for apoptosis by interacting with CXCR4 surface receptors. From Human immunodeficiency virus type 1 group M subtype B (isolate HXB2) (HIV-1).
   8900..9080    +  LTR            5' LTR (truncated): truncated 5' long terminal repeat (LTR) from HIV-1
   9112..9336    +  polyA_signal   bGH poly(A) signal: bovine growth hormone polyadenylation signal
   9340..9361    +  promoter       SV40 promoter (fragment): SV40 enhancer and early promoter
   9382..9810    +  rep_origin     f1 ori (sequence partly withheld): f1 bacteriophage origin of replication; arrow indicates direction of (+) strand synthesis
   9824..10153   +  promoter       SV40 promoter: SV40 enhancer and early promoter
  10201..10248   +  promoter       EM7 promoter: synthetic bacterial promoter&nbsp
  10267..10641   +  CDS            BleoR: antibiotic-binding protein; Sh ble from Streptoalloteichus hindustanus; confers resistance to bleomycin, phleomycin, and Zeocin™
  10651..10776   +  CDS            ble (fragment): BLE_KLEPN - Experimental evidence at protein level: Swiss-Prot protein existence level 1. Binding protein with a strong affinity to the bleomycin family of antibiotics. Binds to CL990; an antimitotic-antibiotic compound. From Klebsiella pneumoniae.
  10771..10892   +  polyA_signal   SV40 poly(A) signal: SV40 polyadenylation signal
  10963..10985   -  protein_bind   lac operator (fragment): The lac repressor binds to the lac operator to inhibit transcription in E. coli. This inhibition can be relieved by adding lactose or isopropyl-β-D-thiogalactopyranoside (IPTG). lac repressor encoded by lacI
  10989..11019   -  promoter       lac promoter: promoter for the E. coli lac operon
  11034..11055   -  protein_bind   CAP binding site: CAP binding activates transcription in the presence of cAMP. E. coli catabolite activator protein
  11068..11160   -  CDS            lacI (fragment): lac repressor; lacI; The lac repressor binds to the lac operator to inhibit transcription in E. coli. This inhibition can be relieved by adding lactose or isopropyl-β-D-thiogalactopyranoside (IPTG).
  11343..11931   -  rep_origin     ori: high-copy-number ColE1/pMB1/pBR322/pUC origin of replication
  12102..12962   -  CDS            AmpR: β-lactamase; bla; confers resistance to ampicillin, carbenicillin, and related antibiotics
  12963..13067   -  promoter       AmpR promoter: bla
  13126..13178   -  misc_feature   bom (fragment): basis of mobility region from pBR322
>Addgene plasmid #206383 | FUW-tetO-hOKMminiSOX | addgene full sequence | sequence record 410030 | Addgene NGS Result
CGCGTTGACATTGATTATTGACTAGTTATTAATAGTAATCAATTACGGGGTCATTAGTTCATAGCCCATA
TATGGAGTTCCGCGTTACATAACTTACGGTAAATGGCCCGCCTGGCTGACCGCCCAACGACCCCCGCCCA
TTGACGTCAATAATGACGTATGTTCCCATAGTAACGCCAATAGGGACTTTCCATTGACGTCAATGGGTGG
AGTATTTACGGTAAACTGCCCACTTGGCAGTACATCAAGTGTATCATATGCCAAGTACGCCCCCTATTGA
CGTCAATGACGGTAAATGGCCCGCCTGGCATTATGCCCAGTACATGACCTTATGGGACTTTCCTACTTGG
CAGTACATCTACGTATTAGTCATCGCTATTACCATGGTGATGCGGTTTTGGCAGTACATCAATGGGCGTG
GATAGCGGTTTGACTCACGGGGATTTCCAAGTCTCCACCCCATTGACGTCAATGGGAGTTTGTTTTGGCA
CCAAAATCAACGGGACTTTCCAAAATGTCGTAACAACTCCGCCCCATTGACGCAAATGGGCGGTAGGCGT
GTACGGTGGGAGGTCTATATAAGCAGCGCGTTTTGCCTGTACTGGGTCTCTCTGGTTAGACCAGATCTGA
GCCTGGGAGCTCTCTGGCTAACTAGGGAACCCACTGCTTAAGCCTCAATAAAGCTTGCCTTGAGTGCTTC
AAGTAGTGTGTGCCCGTCTGTTGTGTGACTCTGGTAACTAGAGATCCCTCAGACCCTTTTAGTCAGTGTG
GAAAATCTCTAGCAGTGGCGCCCGAACAGGGACTTGAAAGCGAAAGGGAAACCAGAGGAGCTCTCTCGAC
GCAGGACTCGGCTTGCTGAAGCGCGCACGGCAAGAGGCGAGGGGCGGCGACTGGTGAGTACGCCAAAAAT
TTTGACTAGCGGAGGCTAGAAGGAGAGAGATGGGTGCGAGAGCGTCAGTATTAAGCGGGGGAGAATTAGA
TCGCGATGGGAAAAAATTCGGTTAAGGCCAGGGGGAAAGAAAAAATATAAATTAAAACATATAGTATGGG
CAAGCAGGGAGCTAGAACGATTCGCAGTTAATCCTGGCCTGTTAGAAACATCAGAAGGCTGTAGACAAAT
ACTGGGACAGCTACAACCATCCCTTCAGACAGGATCAGAAGAACTTAGATCATTATATAATACAGTAGCA
ACCCTCTATTGTGTGCATCAAAGGATAGAGATAAAAGACACCAAGGAAGCTTTAGACAAGATAGAGGAAG
AGCAAAACAAAAGTAAGACCACCGCACAGCAAGCGGCCGCTGATCTTCAGACCTGGAGGAGGAGATATGA
GGGACAATTGGAGAAGTGAATTATATAAATATAAAGTAGTAAAAATTGAACCATTAGGAGTAGCACCCAC
CAAGGCAAAGAGAAGAGTGGTGCAGAGAGAAAAAAGAGCAGTGGGAATAGGAGCTTTGTTCCTTGGGTTC
TTGGGAGCAGCAGGAAGCACTATGGGCGCAGCGTCAATGACGCTGACGGTACAGGCCAGACAATTATTGT
CTGGTATAGTGCAGCAGCAGAACAATTTGCTGAGGGCTATTGAGGCGCAACAGCATCTGTTGCAACTCAC
AGTCTGGGGCATCAAGCAGCTCCAGGCAAGAATCCTGGCTGTGGAAAGATACCTAAAGGATCAACAGCTC
CTGGGGATTTGGGGTTGCTCTGGAAAACTCATTTGCACCACTGCTGTGCCTTGGAATGCTAGTTGGAGTA
ATAAATCTCTGGAACAGATTTGGAATCACACGACCTGGATGGAGTGGGACAGAGAAATTAACAATTACAC
AAGCTTAATACACTCCTTAATTGAAGAATCGCAAAACCAGCAAGAAAAGAATGAACAAGAATTATTGGAA
TTAGATAAATGGGCAAGTTTGTGGAATTGGTTTAACATAACAAATTGGCTGTGGTATATAAAATTATTCA
TAATGATAGTAGGAGGCTTGGTAGGTTTAAGAATAGTTTTTGCTGTACTTTCTATAGTGAATAGAGTTAG
GCAGGGATATTCACCATTATCGTTTCAGACCCACCTCCCAACCCCGAGGGGACCCGACAGGCCCGAAGGA
ATAGAAGAAGAAGGTGGAGAGAGAGACAGAGACAGATCCATTCGATTAGTGAACGGATCGGCACTGCGTG
CGCCAATTCTGCAGACAAATGGCAGTATTCATCCACAATTTTAAAAGAAAAGGGGGGATTGGGGGGTACA
GTGCAGGGGAAAGAATAGTAGACATAATAGCAACAGACATACAAACTAAAGAATTACAAAAACAAATTAC
AAAAATTCAAAATTTTCGGGTTTATTACAGGGACAGCAGAGATCCAGTTTGGTTAGATCTCGAGTTTACC
ACTCCCTATCAGTGATAGAGAAAAGTGAAAGTCGAGTTTACCACTCCCTATCAGTGATAGAGAAAAGTGA
AAGTCGAGTTTACCACTCCCTATCAGTGATAGAGAAAAGTGAAAGTCGAGTTTACCACTCCCTATCAGTG
ATAGAGAAAAGTGAAAGTCGAGTTTACCACTCCCTATCAGTGATAGAGAAAAGTGAAAGTCGAGTTTACC
ACTCCCTATCAGTGATAGAGAAAAGTGAAAGTCGAGTTTACCACTCCCTATCAGTGATAGAGAAAAGTGA
AAGTCGAGCTCGGTACCCGGGTCGAGGTAGGCGTGTACGGTGGGAGGCCTATATAAGCAGAGCTCGTTTA
GTGAACCGTCAGATCGCCTGGAGACGCCATCCACGCTGTTTTGACCTCCATAGAAGACACCGGGACCGAT
CCAGCCTCCGCGGCCCCGAATTCGTTGACCGAATCACCGACCTCTCTCCCCAGGGGGATCCACCGGTATG
GCGGGACACCTGGCTTCGGATTTCGCCTTCTCGCCCCCTCCAGGTGGTGGAGGTGATGGGCCAGGGGGGC
CGGAGCCGGGCTGGGTTGATCCTCGGACCTGGCTAAGCTTCCAAGGCCCTCCTGGAGGGCCAGGAATCGG
GCCGGGGGTTGGGCCAGGCTCTGAGGTGTGGGGGATTCCCCCATGCCCCCCGCCGTATGAGTTCTGTGGG
GGGATGGCGTACTGTGGGCCCCAGGTTGGAGTGGGGCTAGTGCCCCAAGGCGGCTTGGAGACCTCTCAGC
CTGAGGGTGAAGCAGGAGTCGGGGTGGAGAGCAACTCCGATGGGGCCTCCCCGGAGCCCTGCACCGTCAC
CCCTGGTGCCGTGAAGCTGGAGAAGGAGAAGCTGGAGCAAAACCCGGAGGAGTCCCAGGACATCAAAGCT
CTGCAGAAAGAACTCGAGCAATTTGCCAAGCTCCTGAAGCAGAAGAGGATCACCCTGGGATATACACAGG
CCGATGTGGGGCTCACCCTGGGGGTTCTATTTGGGAAGGTATTCAGCCAAACGACCATCTGCCGCTTTGA
GGCTCTGCAGCTTAGCTTCAAGAACATGTGTAAGCTGCGGCCCTTGCTGCAGAAGTGGGTGGAGGAAGCT
GACAACAATGAAAATCTTCAGGAGATATGCAAAGCAGAAACCCTCGTGCAGGCCCGAAAGAGAAAGCGAA
CCAGTATCGAGAACCGAGTGAGAGGCAACCTGGAGAATTTGTTCCTGCAGTGCCCGAAACCCACACTGCA
GCAGATCAGCCACATCGCCCAGCAGCTTGGGCTCGAGAAGGATGTGGTCCGAGTGTGGTTCTGTAACCGG
CGCCAGAAGGGCAAGCGATCAAGCAGCGACTATGCACAACGAGAGGATTTTGAGGCTGCTGGGTCTCCTT
TCTCAGGGGGACCAGTGTCCTTTCCTCTGGCCCCAGGGCCCCATTTTGGTACCCCAGGCTATGGGAGCCC
TCACTTCACTGCACTGTACTCCTCGGTCCCTTTCCCTGAGGGGGAAGCCTTTCCCCCTGTCTCTGTCACC
ACTCTGGGCTCTCCCATGCATTCAAACGGATCTGGAGAGGGCAGAGGAAGTCTTCTAACATGCGGTGACG
TGGAGGAGAATCCCGGCCCCATGGCTGTCAGCGACGCGCTGCTCCCATCTTTCTCCACGTTCGCGTCTGG
CCCGGCGGGAAGGGAGAAGACACTGCGTCAAGCAGGTGCCCCGAATAACCGCTGGCGGGAGGAGCTCTCC
CACATGAAGCGACTTCCCCCAGTGCTTCCCGGCCGCCCCTATGACCTGGCGGCGGCGACCGTGGCCACAG
ACCTGGAGAGCGGCGGAGCCGGTGCGGCTTGCGGCGGTAGCAACCTGGCGCCCCTACCTCGGAGAGAGAC
CGAGGAGTTCAACGATCTCCTGGACCTGGACTTTATTCTCTCCAATTCGCTGACCCATCCTCCGGAGTCA
GTGGCCGCCACCGTGTCCTCGTCAGCGTCAGCCTCCTCTTCGTCGTCGCCGTCGAGCAGCGGCCCTGCCA
GCGCGCCCTCCACCTGCAGCTTCACCTATCCGATCCGGGCCGGGAACGACCCGGGCGTGGCGCCGGGCGG
CACGGGCGGAGGCCTCCTCTATGGCAGGGAGTCCGCTCCCCCTCCGACGGCTCCCTTCAACCTGGCGGAC
ATCAACGACGTGAGCCCCTCGGGCGGCTTCGTGGCCGAGCTCCTGCGGCCAGAATTGGACCCGGTGTACA
TTCCGCCGCAGCAGCCGCAGCCGCCAGGTGGCGGGCTGATGGGCAAGTTCGTGCTGAAGGCGTCGCTGAG
CGCCCCTGGCAGCGAGTACGGCAGCCCGTCGGTCATCAGCGTCAGCAAAGGCAGCCCTGACGGCAGCCAC
CCGGTGGTGGTGGCGCCCTACAACGGCGGGCCGCCGCGCACGTGCCCCAAGATCAAGCAGGAGGCGGTCT
CTTCGTGCACCCACTTGGGCGCTGGACCCCCTCTCAGCAATGGCCACCGGCCGGCTGCACACGACTTCCC
CCTGGGGCGGCAGCTCCCCAGCAGGACTACCCCGACCCTGGGTCTTGAGGAAGTGCTGAGCAGCAGGGAC
TGTCACCCTGCCCTGCCGCTTCCTCCCGGCTTCCATCCCCACCCGGGGCCCAATTACCCATCCTTCCTGC
CCGATCAGATGCAGCCGCAAGTCCCGCCGCTCCATTACCAAGAGCTCATGCCACCCGGTTCCTGCATGCC
AGAGGAGCCCAAGCCAAAGAGGGGAAGACGATCGTGGCCCCGGAAAAGGACCGCCACCCACACTTGTGAT
TACGCGGGCTGCGGCAAAACCTACACAAAGAGTTCCCATCTCAAGGCACACCTGCGAACCCACACAGGTG
AGAAACCTTACCACTGTGACTGGGACGGCTGTGGATGGAAATTCGCCCGCTCAGATGAACTGACCAGGCA
CTACCGTAAACACACGGGGCACCGCCCGTTCCAGTGCCAAAAATGCGACCGAGCATTTTCCAGGTCGGAC
CACCTCGCCTTACACATGAAGAGGCATTTTGGATCTGGAGCAACAAACTTCTCACTACTCAAACAAGCAG
GTGACGTGGAGGAGAATCCCGGCCCTATGCCCCTCAACGTTAGCTTCACCAACAGGAACTATGACCTCGA
CTACGACTCGGTGCAGCCGTATTTCTACTGCGACGAGGAGGAGAACTTCTACCAGCAGCAGCAGCAGAGC
GAGCTGCAGCCCCCGGCGCCCAGCGAGGATATCTGGAAGAAATTCGAGCTGCTGCCCACCCCGCCCCTGT
CCCCTAGCCGCCGCTCCGGGCTCTGCTCGCCCTCCTACGTTGCGGTCACACCCTTCTCCCTTCGGGGAGA
CAACGACGGCGGTGGCGGGAGCTTCTCCACGGCCGACCAGCTGGAGATGGTGACCGAGCTGCTGGGAGGA
GACATGGTGAACCAGAGTTTCATCTGCGACCCGGACGACGAGACCTTCATCAAAAACATCATCATCCAGG
ACTGTATGTGGAGCGGCTTCTCGGCCGCCGCCAAGCTCGTCTCAGAGAAGCTGGCCTCCTACCAGGCTGC
GCGCAAAGACAGCGGCAGCCCGAACCCCGCCCGCGGCCACAGCGTCTGCTCCACCTCCAGCTTGTACCTG
CAGGATCTGAGCGCCGCCGCCTCAGAGTGCATCGACCCCTCGGTGGTCTTCCCCTACCCTCTCAACGACA
GCAGCTCGCCCAAGTCCTGCGCCTCGCAAGACTCCAGCGCCTTCTCTCCGTCCTCGGATTCTCTGCTCTC
CTCGACGGAGTCCTCCCCGCAGGGCAGCCCCGAGCCCCTGGTGCTCCATGAGGAGACACCGCCCACCACC
AGCAGCGACTCTGAGGAGGAACAAGAAGATGAGGAAGAAATCGATGTTGTTTCTGTGGAAAAGAGGCAGG
CTCCTGGCAAAAGGTCAGAGTCTGGATCACCTTCTGCTGGAGGCCACAGCAAACCTCCTCACAGCCCACT
GGTCCTCAAGAGGTGCCACGTCTCCACACATCAGCACAACTACGCAGCGCCTCCCTCCACTCGGAAGGAC
TATCCTGCTGCCAAGAGGGTCAAGTTGGACAGTGTCAGAGTCCTGAGACAGATCAGCAACAACCGAAAAT
GCACCAGCCCCAGGTCCTCGGACACCGAGGAGAATGTCAAGAGGCGAACACACAACGTCTTGGAGCGCCA
GAGGAGGAACGAGCTAAAACGGAGCTTTTTTGCCCTGCGTGACCAGATCCCGGAGTTGGAAAACAATGAA
AAGGCCCCCAAGGTAGTTATCCTTAAAAAAGCCACAGCATACATCCTGTCCGTCCAAGCAGAGGAGCAAA
AGCTCATTTCTGAAGAGGACTTGTTGCGGAAACGACGAGAACAGTTGAAACACAAACTTGAACAGCTACG
GAACTCTTGTGCGGGATCTGGACAATGTACTAACTACGCTTTGTTGAAACTCGCTGGCGATGTTGAAAGT
AACCCCGGTCCCATGTCTCGCATCCGGCGGCCGATGAACGCCTTTATGGTGTGGGCCAAAGACGAACGCA
AGCGGTTGGCACAGCAGAACCCAGATCTGCACAACGCAGAGCTAAGCAAGATGCTAGGCAAGTCTTGGAA
GGCGTTGACCTTTGCAGAGAAGCGGCCCTTCAATGAAGAGGCCGTGCGGCTGCGCGTGCAGCATATGCAG
GACCACCCCAACTACAAGTACCGGCCGCGGCGGCGCAAGCAGGTGAAGCGCATGAAGCGGGTGGAGGGAG
GCTTCCTGCACGCTCTCGTCGAGCCCCAGGCCGGCGCGCTTGGTCCCGAGGGCGGCCGCGTGGCCATGGA
TGGCCTGGGTCTGCCTTTCCCGGAGCCGGGCTATCCGGCCGGTCCTCCGCTGATGTCTCCGCACATGGGC
CCCCACTATCGGGACTGCCAGGGACTGGGCGCTCCCGCGCTCGACGGCTACCCTCTGCCCACTCCGGACA
CATCCCCGCTGGATGGCGTGGAGCAGGACCCGGCTTTCTTTGCAGCCCCGCTGCCAGGGGACTGCCCGGC
GGCCGGCACCTACACTTACGCTCCAGTCTCGGACTATGCAGTGTCCGTAGAGCCGCCCGCTGGCCCCATG
CGAGTGGGGCCGGACCCCTCGGGCCCTGCGATGCCGGGGATCCTGGCGCCCCCCAGCGCTCTGCACCTGT
ACTACGGCGCGATGGGCTCGCCCGCCGCAAGTGCGGGGCGCGGTTTCCACGCGCAACCCCAGCAGCCGCT
GCAACCGCAGGCAGAGCTCCTAGGGGAGGTGGACCGCACGGAATTCGAACAGTATCTGCCCTTTGTGTAT
AAGCCCGAGATGGGTCTTCCCTACCAGGGACACGACTGCGGAGTGAACCTCTAAGTCGACAAGAATTCGA
TATCAAGCTTATCGATAATCAACCTCTGGATTACAAAATTTGTGAAAGATTGACTGGTATTCTTAACTAT
GTTGCTCCTTTTACGCTATGTGGATACGCTGCTTTAATGCCTTTGTATCATGCTATTGCTTCCCGTATGG
CTTTCATTTTCTCCTCCTTGTATAAATCCTGGTTGCTGTCTCTTTATGAGGAGTTGTGGCCCGTTGTCAG
GCAACGTGGCGTGGTGTGCACTGTGTTTGCTGACGCAACCCCCACTGGTTGGGGCATTGCCACCACCTGT
CAGCTCCTTTCCGGGACTTTCGCTTTCCCCCTCCCTATTGCCACGGCGGAACTCATCGCCGCCTGCCTTG
CCCGCTGCTGGACAGGGGCTCGGCTGTTGGGCACTGACAATTCCGTGGTGTTGTCGGGGAAATCATCGTC
CTTTCCTTGGCTGCTCGCCTGTGTTGCCACCTGGATTCTGCGCGGGACGTCCTTCTGCTACGTCCCTTCG
GCCCTCAATCCAGCGGACCTTCCTTCCCGCGGCCTGCTGCCGGCTCTGCGGCCTCTTCCGCGTCTTCGCC
TTCGCCCTCAGACGAGTCGGATCTCCCTTTGGGCCGCCTCCCCGCATCGATACCGTCGACCTCGAGACCT
AGAAAAACATGGAGCAATCACAAGTAGCAATACAGCAGCTACCAATGCTGATTGTGCCTGGCTAGAAGCA
CAAGAGGAGGAGGAGGTGGGTTTTCCAGTCACACCTCAGGTACCTTTAAGACCAATGACTTACAAGGCAG
CTGTAGATCTTAGCCACTTTTTAAAAGAAAAGGGGGGACTGGAAGGGCTAATTCACTCCCAACGAAGACA
AGATATCCTTGATCTGTGGATCTACCACACACAAGGCTACTTCCCTGATTGGCAGAACTACACACCAGGG
CCAGGGATCAGATATCCACTGACCTTTGGATGGTGCTACAAGCTAGTACCAGTTGAGCAAGAGAAGGTAG
AAGAAGCCAATGAAGGAGAGAACACCCGCTTGTTACACCCTGTGAGCCTGCATGGGATGGATGACCCGGA
GAGAGAAGTATTAGAGTGGAGGTTTGACAGCCGCCTAGCATTTCATCACATGGCCCGAGAGCTGCATCCG
GACTGTACTGGGTCTCTCTGGTTAGACCAGATCTGAGCCTGGGAGCTCTCTGGCTAACTAGGGAACCCAC
TGCTTAAGCCTCAATAAAGCTTGCCTTGAGTGCTTCAAGTAGTGTGTGCCCGTCTGTTGTGTGACTCTGG
TAACTAGAGATCCCTCAGACCCTTTTAGTCAGTGTGGAAAATCTCTAGCAGGGCCCGTTTAAACCCGCTG
ATCAGCCTCGACTGTGCCTTCTAGTTGCCAGCCATCTGTTGTTTGCCCCTCCCCCGTGCCTTCCTTGACC
CTGGAAGGTGCCACTCCCACTGTCCTTTCCTAATAAAATGAGGAAATTGCATCGCATTGTCTGAGTAGGT
GTCATTCTATTCTGGGGGGTGGGGTGGGGCAGGACAGCAAGGGGGAGGATTGGGAAGACAATAGCAGGCA
TGCTGGGGATGCGGTGGGCTCTATGGCTTCTGAGGCGGAAAGAACCAGCTGGGGCTCTAGGGGGTATCCC
C
[124 nt withheld, positions 9382-9505]
C
[91 nt withheld, positions 9507-9597]
A
[49 nt withheld, positions 9599-9647]
CCTTTGACGTTGGAGTCCACGTTCTTT
[37 nt withheld, positions 9675-9711]
ACCCTATCTCGGTCTATTCTTTTGATTTATAAGGGATTTTGCCGATTTCGGCCTATTGGTTAAAAAATGA
GCTGATTTAACAAAAATTTAACGCGAATTAATTCTGTGGAATGTGTGTCAGTTAGGGTGTGGAAAGTCCC
CAGGCTCCCCAGCAGGCAGAAGTATGCAAAGCATGCATCTCAATTAGTCAGCAACCAGGTGTGGAAAGTC
CCCAGGCTCCCCAGCAGGCAGAAGTATGCAAAGCATGCATCTCAATTAGTCAGCAACCATAGTCCCGCCC
CTAACTCCGCCCATCCCGCCCCTAACTCCGCCCAGTTCCGCCCATTCTCCGCCCCATGGCTGACTAATTT
TTTTTATTTATGCAGAGGCCGAGGCCGCCTCTGCCTCTGAGCTATTCCAGAAGTAGTGAGGAGGCTTTTT
TGGAGGCCTAGGCTTTTGCAAAAAGCTCCCGGGAGCTTGTATATCCATTTTCGGATCTGATCAGCACGTG
TTGACAATTAATCATCGGCATAGTATATCGGCATAGTATAATACGACAAGGTGAGGAACTAAACCATGGC
CAAGTTGACCAGTGCCGTTCCGGTGCTCACCGCGCGCGACGTCGCCGGAGCGGTCGAGTTCTGGACCGAC
CGGCTCGGGTTCTCCCGGGACTTCGTGGAGGACGACTTCGCCGGTGTGGTCCGGGACGACGTGACCCTGT
TCATCAGCGCGGTCCAGGACCAGGTGGTGCCGGACAACACCCTGGCCTGGGTGTGGGTGCGCGGCCTGGA
CGAGCTGTACGCCGAGTGGTCGGAGGTCGTGTCCACGAACTTCCGGGACGCCTCCGGGCCGGCCATGACC
GAGATCGGCGAGCAGCCGTGGGGGCGGGAGTTCGCCCTGCGCGACCCGGCCGGCAACTGCGTGCACTTCG
TGGCCGAGGAGCAGGACTGACACGTGCTACGAGATTTCGATTCCACCGCCGCCTTCTATGAAAGGTTGGG
CTTCGGAATCGTTTTCCGGGACGCCGGCTGGATGATCCTCCAGCGCGGGGATCTCATGCTGGAGTTCTTC
GCCCACCCCAACTTGTTTATTGCAGCTTATAATGGTTACAAATAAAGCAATAGCATCACAAATTTCACAA
ATAAAGCATTTTTTTCACTGCATTCTAGTTGTGGTTTGTCCAAACTCATCAATGTATCTTATCATGTCTG
TATACCGTCGACCTCTAGCTAGAGCTTGGCGTAATCATGGTCATAGCTGTTTCCTGTGTGAAATTGTTAT
CCGCTCACAATTCCACACAACATACGAGCCGGAAGCATAAAGTGTAAAGCCTGGGGTGCCTAATGAGTGA
GCTAACTCACATTAATTGCGTTGCGCTCACTGCCCGCTTTCCAGTCGGGAAACCTGTCGTGCCAGCTGCA
TTAATGAATCGGCCAACGCGCGGGGAGAGGCGGTTTGCGTATTGGGCGCTCTTCCGCTTCCTCGCTCACT
GACTCGCTGCGCTCGGTCGTTCGGCTGCGGCGAGCGGTATCAGCTCACTCAAAGGCGGTAATACGGTTAT
CCACAGAATCAGGGGATAACGCAGGAAAGAACATGTGAGCAAAAGGCCAGCAAAAGGCCAGGAACCGTAA
AAAGGCCGCGTTGCTGGCGTTTTTCCATAGGCTCCGCCCCCCTGACGAGCATCACAAAAATCGACGCTCA
AGTCAGAGGTGGCGAAACCCGACAGGACTATAAAGATACCAGGCGTTTCCCCCTGGAAGCTCCCTCGTGC
GCTCTCCTGTTCCGACCCTGCCGCTTACCGGATACCTGTCCGCCTTTCTCCCTTCGGGAAGCGTGGCGCT
TTCTCATAGCTCACGCTGTAGGTATCTCAGTTCGGTGTAGGTCGTTCGCTCCAAGCTGGGCTGTGTGCAC
GAACCCCCCGTTCAGCCCGACCGCTGCGCCTTATCCGGTAACTATCGTCTTGAGTCCAACCCGGTAAGAC
ACGACTTATCGCCACTGGCAGCAGCCACTGGTAACAGGATTAGCAGAGCGAGGTATGTAGGCGGTGCTAC
AGAGTTCTTGAAGTGGTGGCCTAACTACGGCTACACTAGAAGAACAGTATTTGGTATCTGCGCTCTGCTG
AAGCCAGTTACCTTCGGAAAAAGAGTTGGTAGCTCTTGATCCGGCAAACAAACCACCGCTGGTAGCGGTG
GTTTTTTTGTTTGCAAGCAGCAGATTACGCGCAGAAAAAAAGGATCTCAAGAAGATCCTTTGATCTTTTC
TACGGGGTCTGACGCTCAGTGGAACGAAAACTCACGTTAAGGGATTTTGGTCATGAGATTATCAAAAAGG
ATCTTCACCTAGATCCTTTTAAATTAAAAATGAAGTTTTAAATCAATCTAAAGTATATATGAGTAAACTT
GGTCTGACAGTTACCAATGCTTAATCAGTGAGGCACCTATCTCAGCGATCTGTCTATTTCGTTCATCCAT
AGTTGCCTGACTCCCCGTCGTGTAGATAACTACGATACGGGAGGGCTTACCATCTGGCCCCAGTGCTGCA
ATGATACCGCGAGACCCACGCTCACCGGCTCCAGATTTATCAGCAATAAACCAGCCAGCCGGAAGGGCCG
AGCGCAGAAGTGGTCCTGCAACTTTATCCGCCTCCATCCAGTCTATTAATTGTTGCCGGGAAGCTAGAGT
AAGTAGTTCGCCAGTTAATAGTTTGCGCAACGTTGTTGCCATTGCTACAGGCATCGTGGTGTCACGCTCG
TCGTTTGGTATGGCTTCATTCAGCTCCGGTTCCCAACGATCAAGGCGAGTTACATGATCCCCCATGTTGT
GCAAAAAAGCGGTTAGCTCCTTCGGTCCTCCGATCGTTGTCAGAAGTAAGTTGGCCGCAGTGTTATCACT
CATGGTTATGGCAGCACTGCATAATTCTCTTACTGTCATGCCATCCGTAAGATGCTTTTCTGTGACTGGT
GAGTACTCAACCAAGTCATTCTGAGAATAGTGTATGCGGCGACCGAGTTGCTCTTGCCCGGCGTCAATAC
GGGATAATACCGCGCCACATAGCAGAACTTTAAAAGTGCTCATCATTGGAAAACGTTCTTCGGGGCGAAA
ACTCTCAAGGATCTTACCGCTGTTGAGATCCAGTTCGATGTAACCCACTCGTGCACCCAACTGATCTTCA
GCATCTTTTACTTTCACCAGCGTTTCTGGGTGAGCAAAAACAGGAAGGCAAAATGCCGCAAAAAAGGGAA
TAAGGGCGACACGGAAATGTTGAATACTCATACTCTTCCTTTTTCAATATTATTGAAGCATTTATCAGGG
TTATTGTCTCATGAGCGGATACATATTTGAATGTATTTAGAAAAATAAACAAATAGGGGTTCCGCGCACA
TTTCCCCGAAAAGTGCCACCTGACGTCGACGGATCGGGAGATCTCCCGATCCCCTATGGTGCACTCTCAG
TACAATCTGCTCTGATGCCGCATAGTTAAGCCAGTATCTGCTCCCTGCTTGTGTGTTGGAGGTCGCTGAG
TAGTGCGCGAGCAAAATTTAAGCTACAACAAGGCAAGGCTTGACCGACAATTGCATGAAGAATCTGCTTA
GGGTTAGGCGTTTTGCGCTGCTTCGCGATGTACGGGCCAGATATA
